Addgene plasmid #189853: p15A-OptoCre-cat-P-R
Purpose: Cre-inducible activation of cat for chloramphenicol resistance.
Depositing lab: Mary Dunlop. Depositing organization: Boston University Main Campus. Publication: An optogenetic toolkit for light-inducible antibiotic resistance. Sheets MB, Tague N, Dunlop MJ. Nat Commun. 2023 Feb 23;14(1):1034. doi: 10.1038/s41467-023-36670-2. PubMed 36823420.
Backbone
  Vector backbone: pBbA-k
  Backbone size w/o insert (bp): 2297
  Total vector size (bp): 3427
  Vector type: Bacterial Expression, Cre/Lox, Synthetic Biology
Growth in bacteria
  Bacterial resistance: Kanamycin, 50 μg/mL
  Growth temperature: 37°C
  Growth strain: DH5alpha
  Growth instructions: When transformed with Opto-Cre-Vvd2, store in the dark.
  Copy number: Low Copy
Gene/Insert
  Gene/Insert name: P-loxP-TT-loxP-R-cat
  Insert size (bp): 1130
  Promoter: P (T7 phage gene 10)
  Cloning method: Gibson Cloning
  Sequencing primers: 5′ ATCTTCCCCATCGGTGATGTCG; 3′ TTTCGCCACCACTGATTTGAGC
Terms and licenses: Academic/Nonprofit Terms; Industry Terms: Not Available to Industry
Depositor comments: Please visit https://www.biorxiv.org/content/10.1101/2022.06.10.495621v1 for bioRxiv preprint.
How to cite: p15A-OptoCre-cat-P-R was a gift from Mary Dunlop (Addgene plasmid # 189853 ; http://n2t.net/addgene:189853 ; RRID:Addgene_189853)
