[The description below was written by a language model from this plasmid's Addgene catalogue record and pLannotate feature annotations shown in this document.]
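Description:
p15A-OptoCre-cat-P-R is a small (about 3.4 kb) bacterial reporter/actuator plasmid built on the pBbA-k backbone for synthetic biology work in E. coli. It replicates from the p15A origin, which the record lists as low copy and which is compatible with ColE1-type plasmids, so it can be carried alongside a second plasmid. It is selected with kanamycin through the neo (nptII) gene, which is followed by a lambda t0 terminator. The annotation also picks up short fragments of an RSF origin, Tn5 transposase, a tetracycline resistance gene, a lacI promoter and a CAP binding site. These look like backbone remnants rather than functional parts of the design.

The payload is a Cre-activated chloramphenicol resistance switch, described as P-loxP-TT-loxP-R-cat. According to the catalogue entry, the promoter ("P") derives from T7 phage gene 10, but it is not annotated in the feature table. Downstream of it lies a transcriptional stop cassette made of the rrnB T1 and T7Te terminators, flanked by two loxP sites in the same orientation. After the second loxP comes the chloramphenicol acetyltransferase (cat) coding sequence, presumably preceded by a ribosome binding site (the "R" in the name), and then a second rrnB T1/T7Te terminator pair. In the starting state the floxed terminators block read-through into cat. Cre excises them and leaves a single loxP, which allows cat to be transcribed and permanently confers chloramphenicol resistance. The plasmid is intended to be paired with a light-inducible split Cre (the record mentions Opto-Cre-Vvd2), so that illumination triggers antibiotic resistance as part of an optogenetic toolkit.
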