Features (pLannotate 1.2.2; 15 found; start..end, strand, type, name):
     72..105     +  protein_bind   loxP: Cre-mediated recombination occurs in the 8-bp core sequence (GCATACAT). Cre recombinase
    153..224     +  terminator     rrnB T1 terminator: transcription terminator T1 from the E. coli rrnB gene
    240..267     +  terminator     T7Te terminator: phage T7 early transcription terminator
    276..309     +  protein_bind   loxP: Cre-mediated recombination occurs in the 8-bp core sequence (GCATACAT). Cre recombinase
    330..986     +  CDS            cat: CAT_ECOLX - Experimental evidence at protein level: Swiss-Prot protein existence level 1. This enzyme is an effector of chloramphenicol resistance in bacteria. From Escherichia coli. This protein is used as a marker in many commonly used cloning vectors, such as pACYC184.
   1010..1081    +  terminator     rrnB T1 terminator: transcription terminator T1 from the E. coli rrnB gene
   1097..1124    +  terminator     T7Te terminator: phage T7 early transcription terminator
   1143..1198    -  rep_origin     RSF ori (fragment): Plasmids containing the RSF 1030 origin of replication can be propagated in E. coli cells that contain additional plasmids with compatible origins.
   1286..1831    -  rep_origin     p15A ori: Plasmids containing the medium-copy-number p15A origin of replication can be propagated in E. coli cells that contain a second plasmid with the ColE1 origin.
   1945..2039    -  terminator     lambda t0 terminator: transcription terminator from phage lambda
   2073..2864    -  CDS            neo: KKA2_KLEPN - Also known as kan, nptII. Experimental evidence at protein level: Swiss-Prot protein existence level 1. Resistance to kanamycin, neomycin, paromomycin, ribostamycin, butirosin and gentamicin B. From Klebsiella pneumoniae.
   2896..3000    -  CDS            tnpA (fragment): TN5P_ECOLX - Also known as tnp. Experimental evidence at protein level: Swiss-Prot protein existence level 1. Mediates transposition of transposon Tn5 by a 'cut and paste' mechanism. First, the monomeric transposase binds the 19 bp inverted DNA repeats flanking the transposon. Then, dimerization of the DNA- bound transposase creates a synaptic DNA complex. After nicking of the first DNA strand, excision of the transposon proceeds through a series of intermediates. The transposase then mediates the insertion of the transposon at a new site by strand transfer. The activity of the wild- type tran
   3015..3036    -  protein_bind   CAP binding site: CAP binding activates transcription in the presence of cAMP. E. coli catabolite activator protein
   3049..3126    -  promoter       lacI promoter: lacI
   3134..3396    -  CDS            TcR (fragment): tetracycline efflux protein; tet; confers resistance to tetracycline
>Addgene plasmid #189853 | p15A-OptoCre-cat-P-R | addgene full sequence | sequence record 377956 | Addgene NGS Result
TTATCAAAAAGAGTATTGCATTAAAGTCTAACCTATAGGAATCTTACAGCCATCGAGAGGGACACGGCGA
AATAACTTCGTATAGCATACATTATACGAAGTTATCCAGGCATCAAATAAGGATCCAAACTCGAGTAAGG
ATCTCCAGGCATCAAATAAAACGAAAGGCTCAGTCGAAAGACTGGGCCTTTCGTTTTATCTGTTGTTTGT
CGGTGAACGCTCTCTACTAGAGTCACACTGGCTCACCTTCGGGTGGGCCTTTCTGCGTTTATACCATAAC
TTCGTATAGCATACATTATACGAAGTTATTTTAAGAAGGAGATATACATATGGAGAAAAAAATCACTGGA
TATACCACCGTTGATATATCCCAATGGCATCGTAAAGAACATTTTGAGGCATTTCAGTCAGTTGCTCAAT
GTACCTATAACCAGACCGTTCAGCTGGATATTACGGCCTTTTTAAAGACCGTAAAGAAAAATAAGCACAA
GTTTTATCCGGCCTTTATTCACATTCTTGCCCGCCTGATGAATGCTCATCCGGAATTTCGTATGGCAATG
AAAGACGGTGAGCTGGTGATATGGGATAGTGTTCACCCTTGTTACACCGTTTTCCATGAGCAAACTGAAA
CGTTTTCATCGCTCTGGAGTGAATACCACGACGATTTCCGGCAGTTTCTACACATATATTCGCAAGATGT
GGCGTGTTACGGTGAAAACCTGGCCTATTTCCCTAAAGGGTTTATTGAGAATATGTTTTTCGTCTCAGCC
AATCCCTGGGTGAGTTTCACCAGTTTTGATTTAAACGTGGCCAATATGGACAACTTCTTCGCCCCCGTTT
TCACCATGGGCAAATATTATACGCAAGGCGACAAGGTGCTGATGCCGCTGGCGATTCAGGTTCATCATGC
CGTTTGTGATGGCTTCCATGTCGGCAGAATGCTTAATGAATTACAACAGTACTGCGATGAGTGGCAGGGC
GGGGCGTAATAATAGGGATCTCCAGGCATCAAATAAAACGAAAGGCTCAGTCGAAAGACTGGGCCTTTCG
TTTTATCTGTTGTTTGTCGGTGAACGCTCTCTACTAGAGTCACACTGGCTCACCTTCGGGTGGGCCTTTC
TGCGTTTATACCTAGGGATATATTCCGCTTCCTCGCTCACTGACTCGCTACGCTCGGTCGTTCGACTGCG
GCGAGCGGAAATGGCTTACGAACGGGGCGGAGATTTCCTGGAAGATGCCAGGAAGATACTTAACAGGGAA
GTGAGAGGGCCGCGGCAAAGCCGTTTTTCCATAGGCTCCGCCCCCCTGACAAGCATCACGAAATCTGACG
CTCAAATCAGTGGTGGCGAAACCCGACAGGACTATAAAGATACCAGGCGTTTCCCCCTGGCGGCTCCCTC
GTGCGCTCTCCTGTTCCTGCCTTTCGGTTTACCGGTGTCATTCCGCTGTTATGGCCGCGTTTGTCTCATT
CCACGCCTGACACTCAGTTCCGGGTAGGCAGTTCGCTCCAAGCTGGACTGTATGCACGAACCCCCCGTTC
AGTCCGACCGCTGCGCCTTATCCGGTAACTATCGTCTTGAGTCCAACCCGGAAAGACATGCAAAAGCACC
ACTGGCAGCAGCCACTGGTAATTGATTTAGAGGAGTTAGTCTTGAAGTCATGCGCCGGTTAAGGCTAAAC
TGAAAGGACAAGTTTTGGTGACTGCGCTCCTCCAAGCCAGTTACCTCGGTTCAAAGAGTTGGTAGCTCAG
AGAACCTTCGAAAAACCGCCCTGCAAGGCGGTTTTTTCGTTTTCAGAGCAAGAGATTACGCGCAGACCAA
AACGATCTCAAGAAGATCATCTTATTAATCAGATAAAATATTTCTAGATTTCAGTGCAATTTATCTCTTC
AAATGTAGCACCTGAAGTCAGCCCCATACGATATAAGTTGTTACTAGTGCTTGGATTCTCACCAATAAAA
AACGCCCGGCGGCAACCGAGCGTTCTGAACAAATCCAGATGGAGTTCTGAGGTCATTACTGGATCTATCA
ACAGGAGTCCAAGCGAGCTCTCGAACCCCAGAGTCCCGCTCAGAAGAACTCGTCAAGAAGGCGATAGAAG
GCGATGCGCTGCGAATCGGGAGCGGCGATACCGTAAAGCACGAGGAAGCGGTCAGCCCATTCGCCGCCAA
GCTCTTCAGCAATATCACGGGTAGCCAACGCTATGTCCTGATAGCGGTCCGCCACACCCAGCCGGCCACA
GTCGATGAATCCAGAAAAGCGGCCATTTTCCACCATGATATTCGGCAAGCAGGCATCGCCATGGGTCACG
ACGAGATCCTCGCCGTCGGGCATGCGCGCCTTGAGCCTGGCGAACAGTTCGGCTGGCGCGAGCCCCTGAT
GCTCTTCGTCCAGATCATCCTGATCGACAAGACCGGCTTCCATCCGAGTACGTGCTCGCTCGATGCGATG
TTTCGCTTGGTGGTCGAATGGGCAGGTAGCCGGATCAAGCGTATGCAGCCGCCGCATTGCATCAGCCATG
ATGGATACTTTCTCGGCAGGAGCAAGGTGAGATGACAGGAGATCCTGCCCCGGCACTTCGCCCAATAGCA
GCCAGTCCCTTCCCGCTTCAGTGACAACGTCGAGCACAGCTGCGCAAGGAACGCCCGTCGTGGCCAGCCA
CGATAGCCGCGCTGCCTCGTCCTGCAGTTCATTCAGGGCACCGGACAGGTCGGTCTTGACAAAAAGAACC
GGGCGCCCCTGCGCTGACAGCCGGAACACGGCGGCATCAGAGCAGCCGATTGTCTGTTGTGCCCAGTCAT
AGCCGAATAGCCTCTCCACCCAAGCGGCCGGAGAACCTGCGTGCAATCCATCTTGTTCAATCATGCGAAA
CGATCCTCATCCTGTCTCTTGATCAGATCATGATCCCCTGCGCCATCAGATCCTTGGCGGCAAGAAAGCC
ATCCAGTTTACTTTGCAGGGCTTCCCAACCTTACCAGAGGGCGCCCCAGCTGGCAATTCCGACGTCGGTG
CCTAATGAGTGAGCTAACTTACATTAATTGCGTTGCGCATTCACCACCCTGAATTGACTCTCTTCCGGGC
GCTATCATGCCATACCGCGAAAGGTTTTGCGCCATTCGATGGTGTCCGGGATCTCGACGCTCTCCCTTAT
GCGACTCCTGCATTAGGAAGCAGCCCAGTAGTAGGTTGAGGCCGTTGAGCACCGCCGCCGCAAGGAATGG
TGCATGCAAGGAGATGGCGCCCAACAGTCCCCCGGCCACGGGGCCTGCCACCATACCCACGCCGAAACAA
GCGCTCATGAGCCCGAAGTGGCGAGCCCGATCTTCCCCATCGGTGATGTCGGCGATATAGGCGCCAGCAA
CCGCACCTGTGGCGCCGGTGATGCCGGCCACGATGCCGAAGTTCCTATTATCACGAGGCCCTTTGAG
